Addgene plasmid #210032: pPB1163
Purpose: Contains Cas3 gRNA cloning site, inducible Cas11-P2A-Cas6-T2A-Cas3, rtTA-T2A-blast
Depositing lab: Michael Talkowski. Publication: Parallelized engineering of mutational models using piggyBac transposon delivery of CRISPR libraries. Nuttle X, Burt ND, Currall B, Moyses-Oliveira M, Mohajeri K, Bhavsar R, Lucente D, Yadav R, Tai DJC, Gusella JF, Talkowski ME. Cell Rep Methods. 2023 Dec 5:100672. doi: 10.1016/j.crmeth.2023.100672. PubMed 38091988.
Backbone
  Vector backbone: pPB
  Vector type: Mammalian Expression, CRISPR
  Selectable markers: Blasticidin
Growth in bacteria
  Bacterial resistance: Ampicillin, 100 μg/mL
  Growth temperature: 30°C
  Growth strain: NEB Stable
  Growth instructions: recommend using LB with 100 µg/mL carbenicillin
  Copy number: Unknown
Gene/Insert 1
  Gene/Insert name: Cas11-P2A-Cas6-T2A-Cas3
  Species: Synthetic; E. coli
  Insert size (bp): 3585
  Promoter: TRE3G
  Tag / fusion protein: SV40 NLS (N terminal on backbone); SV40 NLS (C terminal on backbone)
  Cloning method: Gibson Cloning
  Sequencing primers: 5′ N/A
Gene/Insert 2
  Gene/Insert name: rtta-T2A-blast
  Species: Synthetic
  Insert size (bp): 1194
  Promoter: EF-1α
  Cloning method: Gibson Cloning
  Sequencing primers: 5′ N/A
Terms and licenses: Academic/Nonprofit Terms; Industry Terms: Not Available to Industry
How to cite: pPB1163 was a gift from Michael Talkowski (Addgene plasmid # 210032 ; http://n2t.net/addgene:210032 ; RRID:Addgene_210032)
