[The description below was written by a language model from this plasmid's Addgene catalogue record and pLannotate feature annotations shown in this document.]
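Description:
pPB1163 is an 11.9 kb mammalian CRISPR expression plasmid built on a pPB (piggyBac transposon) backbone. According to the associated publication, it is intended for transposon-mediated delivery of CRISPR components into mammalian cells, although the automated feature table does not annotate the piggyBac terminal repeats themselves. In bacteria it is maintained through a high-copy ColE1/pUC-type origin and selected with ampicillin or carbenicillin via the β-lactamase gene. An f1 origin and remnants of lac/lacZα sequence are also present. Two fragments matching the phage lambda portal gene appear in the backbone; they are probably spacer or stuffer sequence, though the record does not explain them.

The payload comprises three units. A human U6 RNA polymerase III promoter sits upstream of a guide RNA cloning site for type I-E (Cas3) crRNAs. Next, a TRE3G Tet-responsive promoter drives a single synthetic open reading frame encoding three E. coli proteins, Cas11 (Cse2/CasB), Cas6 (CasE) and the Cas3 nuclease-helicase. These are separated by P2A and T2A ribosome-skipping peptides so that separate proteins are produced, carry SV40 nuclear localisation signals, and are followed by an HSV TK polyadenylation signal. Finally, an EF-1α core promoter with an HTLV-derived leader element constitutively expresses the reverse tetracycline transactivator linked by T2A to blasticidin S deaminase, ending in an SV40 poly(A) signal. Blasticidin therefore selects cells carrying the cassette, and doxycycline switches on the Cas genes.

Only some Cascade subunits are encoded here, so the remaining components are presumably supplied from another construct, though the record does not say so. The plasmid is used for inducible Cas3-based genome editing and the parallel engineering of mutational models.
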