Features (pLannotate 1.2.2; 27 found; start..end, strand, type, name):
    554..794     +  promoter       U6 promoter: RNA polymerase III promoter for human U6 snRNA
    887..905     +  CDS            small t antigen (fragment): SV40 (simian virus 40) small t antigen
    933..1311    +  promoter       TRE3G promoter: 3rd-generation Tet-responsive promoter that can be activated by binding of Tet-On® 3G
   1380..1856    +  CDS            casB: CSE2_ECOLI - Also known as cse2, ygcK. Experimental evidence at protein level: Swiss-Prot protein existence level 1. A component of Cascade, which participates in CRISPR interference, the third stage of CRISPR immunity. Cascade binds both crRNA and in a sequence-specific manner negatively supercoiled dsDNA target. This leads to the formation of an R-loop in which the crRNA binds the target DNA, displacing the noncomplementary strand. Cas3 is recruited to Cascade, nicks target DNA and then unwinds and cleaves the target, leading to DNA degradation and invader neutralization. From Escherichia co
   2016..2609    +  CDS            casE: CAS6_ECOLI - Also known as cas6e, ygcH. Experimental evidence at protein level: Swiss-Prot protein existence level 1. A component of Cascade, which participates in CRISPR interference, the third stage of CRISPR immunity. Cascade binds both crRNA and in a sequence-specific manner negatively supercoiled dsDNA target. This leads to the formation of an R-loop in which the crRNA binds the target DNA, displacing the noncomplementary strand. Cas3 is recruited to Cascade, nicks target DNA and then unwinds and cleaves the target, leading to DNA degradation and invader neutralization. From Escherichia c
   2679..2731    +  CDS            T2A (fragment): 2A peptide from Thosea asigna virus capsid protein Eukaryotic ribosomes fail to insert a peptide bond between the Gly and Pro residues, yielding separate polypeptides.
   2766..5426    +  CDS            ygcB: CAS3_ECOLI - Also known as cas3. Experimental evidence at protein level: Swiss-Prot protein existence level 1. Acts as an endonuclease, a 3'-5'exonuclease, and an ATP- dependent dsDNA helicase. Anneals and unwinds R-loops (in which crRNA binds the target DNA, displacing the noncomplementary strand). Unwinding requires ATP, annealing does not. Required along with the Cascade complex for resistance to bacteriophage lambda infection as well as the ability to cure CRISPR-encoding high-copy number plasmid. A Cas3-CasA fusion protein purified with the Cascade complex nicks target plasmid in the pres
   5585..5633    +  polyA_signal   HSV TK poly(A) signal: herpes simplex virus thymidine kinase polyadenylation signal (Cole and Stacy, 1985)
   5864..6075    +  promoter       EF-1α core promoter: core promoter for human elongation factor EF-1α
   6088..6356    +  LTR            5' LTR (truncated): truncated 5' long terminal repeat (LTR) from human T-cell leukemia virus (HTLV) type 1
   6390..7087    +  CDS            rtTA3 (fragment): reverse tetracycline transactivator 3 activates expression from Tet-responsive promoters in the presence of doxycycline
   7017..7127    +  CDS            VP48: 3 tandem repeats of the minimal activation domain of herpes simplex virus VP16 (Cheng et al., 2013)
   7188..7584    +  CDS            BSD (fragment): blasticidin S deaminase; Aspergillus terreus BSD; confers resistance to blasticidin
   7593..7620    +  misc_feature   WPRE (fragment): woodchuck hepatitis virus posttranscriptional regulatory element
   7625..7746    +  polyA_signal   SV40 poly(A) signal: SV40 polyadenylation signal
   7764..7855    +  ncRNA          G-CSF SLDE: Accession: RF00183 - G-CSF factor stem-loop destabilising element (SLDE)
   8558..9025    +  CDS            B (fragment): PORTL_LAMBD - Experimental evidence at protein level: Swiss-Prot protein existence level 1. Forms the portal vertex of the capsid (PubMed:6228056, PubMed:6232391). This portal plays critical roles in head assembly, genome packaging, neck/tail attachment, and genome ejection (Probable). The portal protein multimerizes as a single ring-shaped homododecamer arranged around a central channel (PubMed:6232391). Binds to the terminase subunits to form the packaging machine (PubMed:7799432). From Escherichia phage lambda (Bacteriophage lambda).
   9061..9083    -  protein_bind   lac operator (fragment): The lac repressor binds to the lac operator to inhibit transcription in E. coli. This inhibition can be relieved by adding lactose or isopropyl-β-D-thiogalactopyranoside (IPTG). lac repressor encoded by lacI
   9087..9117    -  promoter       lac promoter: promoter for the E. coli lac operon
   9132..9153    -  protein_bind   CAP binding site: CAP binding activates transcription in the presence of cAMP. E. coli catabolite activator protein
   9166..9258    -  CDS            lacI (fragment): lac repressor; lacI; The lac repressor binds to the lac operator to inhibit transcription in E. coli. This inhibition can be relieved by adding lactose or isopropyl-β-D-thiogalactopyranoside (IPTG).
   9441..10029   -  rep_origin     ori: high-copy-number ColE1/pMB1/pBR322/pUC origin of replication
  10200..11060   -  CDS            AmpR: β-lactamase; bla; confers resistance to ampicillin, carbenicillin, and related antibiotics
  11061..11165   -  promoter       AmpR promoter: bla
  11218..11646   -  rep_origin     f1 ori (sequence partly withheld): f1 bacteriophage origin of replication; arrow indicates direction of (+) strand synthesis
  11651..11806   -  CDS            lacZα (fragment): LacZα fragment of β-galactosidase; lacZ fragment
  11808..11927   +  CDS            B (fragment): PORTL_LAMBD - Experimental evidence at protein level: Swiss-Prot protein existence level 1. Forms the portal vertex of the capsid (PubMed:6228056, PubMed:6232391). This portal plays critical roles in head assembly, genome packaging, neck/tail attachment, and genome ejection (Probable). The portal protein multimerizes as a single ring-shaped homododecamer arranged around a central channel (PubMed:6232391). Binds to the terminase subunits to form the packaging machine (PubMed:7799432). From Escherichia phage lambda (Bacteriophage lambda).
>Addgene plasmid #210032 | pPB1163 | addgene full sequence | sequence record 413995 | Addgene NGS Result
TTAACCCTAGAAAGATAATCATATTGTGACGTACGTTAAAGATAATCATGTGTAAAATTGACGCATGTGT
TTTATCGGTCTGTATATCGAGGTTTATTTATTAATTTGAATAGATATTAAGTTTTATTATATTTACACTT
ACATACTAATAATAAATTCAACAAACAATTTATTTATGTTTATTTATTTATTAAAAAAAACAAAAACTCA
AAATTTCTTCTATAAAGTAACAAAACTTTTATGAGGGACAGCCCCCCCCCAAAGCCCCCAGGGATGTAAT
TACGTCCCTCCCCCGCTAGGGGGCAGCAGCGAGCCGCCCGGGGCTCCGCTCCGGTCCGGCGCTCCCCCCG
CATCCCCGAGCCGGCAGCGTGCGGGGACAGCCCGGGCACGGGGAAGGTGGCACGGGATCGCTTTCCTCTG
AACGCTTCTCGCTGCTCTTTGAGCCTGCAGACACCTGGGGGGATACGGGGAAAAGGCCTCCACGGCCAGA
CTAGAGGTACCAACGCGGCCTTTTTACGGTTCCTGGCCTTTTGCTGGCCTTTTGCTCACATGTGAGGGCC
TATTTCCCATGATTCCTTCATATTTGCATATACGATACAAGGCTGTTAGAGAGATAATTGGAATTAATTT
GACTGTAAACACAAAGATATTAGTACAAAATACGTGACGTAGAAAGTAATAATTTCTTGGGTAGTTTGCA
GTTTTAAAATTATGTTTTAAAATGGACTATCATATGCTTACCGTAACTTGAAAGTATTTCGATTTCTTGG
CTTTATATATCTTGTGGAAAGGACGAAACACCGTGGATGTGTTGTTTGTGTGATACTATAAAGTTGGTAG
ATTGTGACTGGCTTAACGAGACGTTTACCCGTCTCTAATTCGCTAGCTAGGTCTTGAAAGGAGTGGGAAT
TGGCTCCGGTGCCCGTCAGCTCGAGTTTACTCCCTATCAGTGATAGAGAACGTATGAAGAGTTTACTCCC
TATCAGTGATAGAGAACGTATGCAGACTTTACTCCCTATCAGTGATAGAGAACGTATAAGGAGTTTACTC
CCTATCAGTGATAGAGAACGTATGACCAGTTTACTCCCTATCAGTGATAGAGAACGTATCTACAGTTTAC
TCCCTATCAGTGATAGAGAACGTATATCCAGTTTACTCCCTATCAGTGATAGAGAACGTATAAGCTTTAG
GCGTGTACGGTGGGCGCCTATAAAAGCAGAGCTCGTTTAGTGAACCGTCAGATCGCCTGGAGCAATTCCA
CAACACTTTTGTCTTATACCAACTTTCCGTACCACTTCCTACCCTCGTAAAGGTCTAGAGCTAGCGAATT
CGAATTTGCCACCATGGCCCCAAAGAAGAAGAGAAAGGTGAGATCTGAAGCCGATGAGATCGACGCAATG
GCACTGTACAGGGCATGGCAGCAGCTGGACAACGGATCTTGCGCACAGATCAGGCGCGTGAGCGAGCCTG
ATGAGCTGAGGGACATCCCAGCCTTCTATCGGCTGGTGCAGCCCTTTGGCTGGGAGAATCCTAGACACCA
GCAGGCCCTGCTGAGGATGGTGTTTTGTCTGAGCGCCGGCAAGAACGTGATCCGGCACCAGGACAAGAAG
AGCGAGCAGACCACAGGAATCTCCCTGGGACGCGCCCTGGCCAATTCCGGCCGGATCAACGAGCGGAGAA
TCTTCCAGCTGATCAGGGCCGATCGCACAGCCGACATGGTGCAGCTGAGGCGCCTGCTGACCCACGCAGA
GCCTGTGCTGGATTGGCCACTGATGGCCCGCATGCTGACATGGTGGGGCAAGCGGGAGAGACAGCAGCTG
CTGGAGGACTTCGTGCTGACCACAAATAAGAACGCCAAGCGGACTGCTGATGGCAGTGAATTTGAGTCCA
CTAGTCCAAAGAAGAAGAGAAAGGTGGGAAGCGGAGCAACCAACTTCAGCCTGCTGAAGCAGGCCGGCGA
TGTGGAGGAGAATCCAGGCCCCATGCCAAAGAAGAAGAGAAAGGTGACGCGTGAATACCTGAGCAAAGTG
ATCATCGCAAGGGCATGGTCCAGGGACCTGTATCAGCTGCACCAGGGCCTGTGGCACCTGTTCCCTAATA
GACCAGATGCCGCCAGGGACTTCCTGTTTCACGTGGAGAAGAGGAACACACCCGAGGGCTGTCACGTGCT
GCTGCAGTCCGCCCAGATGCCCGTGAGCACCGCAGTGGCCACAGTGATCAAGACCAAGCAGGTGGAGTTC
CAGCTGCAAGTGGGCGTGCCACTGTACTTTAGGCTGCGCGCCAATCCCATCAAGACCATCCTGGATAACC
AGAAGCGCCTGGACTCTAAGGGCAATATCAAGCGGTGCAGAGTGCCTCTGATCAAGGAGGCCGAGCAGAT
CGCCTGGCTGCAGAGAAAGCTGGGCAACGCCGCCAGGGTGGAGGATGTGCACCCTATCAGCGAGCGGCCA
CAGTATTTCAGCGGCGACGGCAAGTCCGGCAAGATCCAGACCGTGTGCTTTGAGGGCGTGCTGACCATCA
ACGATGCCCCAGCCCTGATCGACCTGGTGCAGCAGGGAATCGGACCTGCTAAGTCAATGGGATGTGGGCT
GCTGTCACTGGCACCTCTGAAGCGGACTGCTGATGGCAGTGAATTTGAGTCCTCTAGACCAAAGAAGAAG
AGAAAGGTGGGCTCCGGCGAGGGCAGGGGAAGTCTTCTAACATGCGGGGACGTGGAGGAAAATCCCGGCC
CAATGCCAAAGAAGAAGAGAAAGGTGGGATCCGAGGAGCCCTTCAAGTACATCTGCCACTATTGGGGCAA
GAGCTCCAAGAGCCTGACAAAGGGCAACGATATCCACCTGCTGATCTACCACTGCCTGGACGTGGCAGCA
GTGGCAGATTGTTGGTGGGACCAGTCCGTGGTGCTGCAGAATACCTTTTGTCGGAACGAGATGCTGTCTA
AGCAGAGAGTGAAGGCCTGGCTGCTGTTCTTTATCGCCCTGCACGATATCGGCAAGTTCGACATCCGGTT
TCAGTATAAGTCCGCCGAGTCTTGGCTGAAGCTGAATCCAGCCACACCCTCTCTGAACGGCCCTAGCACC
CAGATGTGCAGAAAGTTCAATCACGGCGCCGCCGGCCTGTACTGGTTTAACCAGGACTCTCTGAGCGAGC
AGAGCCTGGGCGATTTCTTTTCCTTCTTTGACGCAGCACCTCACCCCTACGAGTCCTGGTTCCCTTGGGT
GGAGGCAGTGACCGGACACCACGGCTTTATCCTGCATTCTCAGGACCAGGATAAGAGCCGGTGGGAGATG
CCAGCCAGCCTGGCCTCCTACGCCGCACAGGATAAGCAGGCCAGAGAGGAGTGGATCAGCGTGCTGGAGG
CCCTGTTCCTGACCCCAGCAGGACTGTCCATCAATGATATCCCACCTGACTGCTCTAGCCTGCTGGCCGG
CTTTTGTTCCCTGGCCGACTGGCTGGGCTCTTGGACCACAACCAATACATTCCTGTTTAACGAGGATGCA
CCAAGCGACATCAACGCCCTGAGGACCTACTTCCAGGATCGGCAGCAGGACGCCTCCAGAGTGCTGGAGC
TGTCCGGCCTGGTGTCTAATAAGAGGTGCTACGAGGGAGTGCACGCCCTGCTGGATAACGGCTATCAGCC
AAGGCAGCTGCAGGTGCTGGTGGACGCCCTGCCTGTGGCACCAGGACTGACAGTGATCGAGGCACCTACC
GGCAGCGGCAAGACAGAGACCGCCCTGGCCTATGCCTGGAAGCTGATCGATCAGCAGATCGCCGACTCCG
TGATCTTCGCCCTGCCAACACAGGCCACCGCCAATGCAATGCTGACCCGGATGGAGGCCTCCGCCTCTCA
CCTGTTTTCCTCTCCCAACCTGATCCTGGCCCACGGCAACAGCAGGTTCAATCACCTGTTTCAGTCTATC
AAGAGCCGCGCCATCACAGAGCAGGGACAGGAGGAGGCCTGGGTGCAGTGCTGTCAGTGGCTGAGCCAGT
CCAATAAGAAGGTGTTCCTGGGCCAGATCGGCGTGTGCACCATCGATCAGGTGCTGATCTCTGTGCTGCC
TGTGAAGCACAGGTTTATCAGGGGACTGGGAATCGGCAGAAGCGTGCTGATCGTGGATGAGGTGCACGCC
TACGACACATATATGAACGGCCTGCTGGAGGCCGTGCTGAAGGCACAGGCAGACGTGGGCGGCTCCGTGA
TCCTGCTGTCTGCCACCCTGCCAATGAAGCAGAAGCAGAAGCTGCTGGATACATACGGCCTGCACACCGA
CCCCGTGGAGAACAATTCCGCCTATCCTCTGATCAATTGGAGGGGAGTGAACGGAGCACAGCGGTTCGAC
CTGCTGGCCCACCCTGAGCAGCTGCCACCAAGGTTTTCTATCCAGCCCGAGCCTATCTGCCTGGCCGATA
TGCTGCCAGACCTGACCATGCTGGAGAGGATGATCGCTGCCGCCAATGCAGGAGCACAGGTGTGCCTGAT
CTGTAACCTGGTGGATGTGGCCCAGGTGTGCTACCAGAGGCTGAAGGAGCTGAACAATACACAGGTGGAC
ATCGATCTGTTCCACGCCCGGTTTACCCTGAATGACCGGAGAGAGAAGGAGAACAGAGTGATCTCTAACT
TCGGCAAGAATGGCAAGAGAAACGTGGGCAGAATCCTGGTGGCCACACAGGTGGTGGAGCAGAGCCTGGA
CGTGGATTTCGACTGGCTGATCACCCAGCACTGCCCCGCCGATCTGCTGTTTCAGCGGCTGGGCAGACTG
CACAGGCACCACCGCAAGTATCGGCCTGCCGGCTTTGAGATCCCAGTGGCCACAATCCTGCTGCCTGACG
GAGAGGGATACGGCAGGCACGAGCACATCTATAGCAATGTGCGCGTGATGTGGCGGACCCAGCAGCACAT
CGAGGAGCTGAACGGCGCCTCTCTGTTCTTTCCAGATGCCTACCGCCAGTGGCTGGACAGCATCTATGAC
GATGCCGAGATGGATGAGCCCGAGTGGGTGGGCAATGGCATGGACAAGTTCGAGTCCGCCGAGTGTGAGA
AGCGGTTCAAGGCCAGGAAGGTGCTGCAGTGGGCCGAGGAGTACTCCCTGCAGGATAACGACGAGACAAT
CCTGGCCGTGACCAGAGATGGCGAGATGTCTCTGCCCCTGCTGCCTTATGTGCAGACAAGCTCCGGCAAG
CAGCTGCTGGATGGCCAGGTGTACGAGGACCTGAGCCACGAGCAGCAGTATGAGGCCCTGGCCCTGAACA
GGGTGAATGTGCCCTTCACCTGGAAGCGGAGCTTCAGCGAAGTGGTGGATGAGGACGGCCTGCTGTGGCT
GGAGGGCAAGCAGAATCTGGATGGCTGGGTGTGGCAGGGCAACTCCATCGTGATCACATACACCGGCGAC
GAGGGCATGACCAGAGTGATCCCAGCCAACCCCAAGAAGAGAACCGCCGACGGCAGCGAGTTCGAGTCCG
CTAGCCCAAAGAAGAAGCGGAAGGTCTAAAAGGGTTCGATCCCTACCGGTTAGTAATGAGTTTAAACGGG
GGAGGCTAACTGAAACACGGAAGGAGACAATACCGGAAGGAACCCGCGCTATGACGGCAATAAAAAGACA
GAATAAAACGCACGGGTGTTGGGTCGTTTGTTCATAAACGCGGGGTTCGGTCCCAGGGCTGGCACTCTGT
CGATACCCCACCGAGACCCCATTGGGGCCAATACGCCCGCGTTTCTTCCTTTTCCCCACCCCACCCCCCA
AGTTCGGGTGAAGGCCCAGGGCTCGCAGCCAACGTCGGGGCGGCAGGCCCTGCCATAGCAGATCTGCGAA
ATCGGATCCAGCTGAATCTAAGTGGATCTGCGATCGCTCCGGTGCCCGTCAGTGGGCAGAGCGCACATCG
CCCACAGTCCCCGAGAAGTTGGGGGGAGGGGTCGGCAATTGAACGGGTGCCTAGAGAAGGTGGCGCGGGG
TAAACTGGGAAAGTGATGTCGTGTACTGGCTCCGCCTTTTTCCCGAGGGTGGGGGAGAACCGTATATAAG
TGCAGTAGTCGCCGTGAACGTTCTTTTTCGCAACGGGTTTGCCGCCAGAACACAGCTGAAGCTTCGAGGG
GCTCGCATCTCTCCTTCACGCGCCCGCCGCCCTACCTGAGGCCGCCATCCACGCCGGTTGAGTCGCGTTC
TGCCGCCTCCCGCCTGTGGTGCCTCCTGAACTGCGTCCGCCGTCTAGGTAAGTTTAAAGCTCAGGTCGAG
ACCGGGCCTTTGTCCGGCGCTCCCTTGGAGCCTACCTAGACTCAGCCGGCTCTCCACGCTTTGCCTGACC
CTGCTTGCTCAACTCTACGTCTTTGTTTCGTTTTCTGTTCTGCGCCGTTACAGATCTAAGCTGTGACCGG
CGCCTACTCTAGAGCCGCCATGTCTAGACTGGACAAGAGCAAAGTCATAAACTCTGCTCTGGAATTACTC
AATGGAGTCGGTATCGAAGGCCTGACGACAAGGAAACTCGCTCAAAAGCTGGGAGTTGAGCAGCCTACCC
TGTACTGGCACGTGAAGAACAAGCGGGCCCTGCTCGATGCCCTGCCAATCGAGATGCTGGACAGGCATCA
TACCCACTCCTGCCCCCTGGAAGGCGAGTCATGGCAAGACTTTCTGCGGAACAACGCCAAGTCATACCGC
TGTGCTCTCCTCTCACATCGCGACGGGGCTAAAGTGCATCTCGGCACCCGCCCAACAGAGAAACAGTACG
AAACCCTGGAAAATCAGCTCGCGTTCCTGTGTCAGCAAGGCTTCTCCCTGGAGAACGCACTGTACGCTCT
GTCCGCCGTGGGCCACTTTACACTGGGCTGCGTATTGGAGGAACAGGAGCATCAAGTAGCAAAAGAGGAA
AGAGAGACACCTACCACCGATTCTATGCCCCCACTTCTGAAACAAGCAATTGAGCTGTTCGACCGGCAGG
GAGCCGAACCTGCCTTCCTTTTCGGCCTGGAACTAATCATATGTGGCCTGGAGAAACAGCTAAAGTGCGA
AAGCGGCGGGCCGACCGACGCCCTTGACGATTTTGACTTAGACATGCTCCCAGCCGATGCCCTTGACGAC
TTTGACCTTGATATGCTGCCTGCTGACGCTCTTGACGATTTTGACCTTGACATGCTCCCCGGGGAGGGCA
GAGGAAGTCTACTAACATGCGGTGACGTGGAGGAGAATCCCGGCCCTATGGCCAAGCCTTTGTCTCAAGA
AGAATCCACCCTCATTGAAAGAGCAACGGCTACAATCAACAGCATCCCCATCTCTGAGGACTACAGCGTC
GCCAGCGCAGCTCTCTCTAGCGACGGCCGTATCTTCACTGGTGTCAATGTATATCATTTTACTGGGGGAC
CTTGTGCAGAACTCGTGGTGCTGGGCACTGCTGCTGCTGCGGCAGCTGGCAACCTGACTTGTATCGTCGC
GATCGGAAATGAGAACAGGGGCATCTTGAGCCCCTGCGGACGGTGCCGACAGGTGCTTCTCGATCTGCAT
CCTGGGATCAAAGCCATAGTGAAGGACAGTGATGGACAGCCGACGGCAGTTGGGATTCGTGAATTGCTGC
CCTCTGGTTATGTGTGGGAGGGCTGAGTCGACAATCAACCTCTGGATTACAAAATTTGTGGGTTAACTTG
TTTATTGCAGCTTATAATGGTTACAAATAAAGCAATAGCATCACAAATTTCACAAATAAAGCATTTTTTT
CACTGCATTCTAGTTGTGGTTTGTCCAAACTCATCAATGTATCTTATCATGTCTGGAATTGACTCAAATG
ATGTCAATTAGTCTATCAGAAGCTATCTGGTCTCCCTTCCGGGGGACAAGACATCCCTGTTTAATATTTA
AACAGCAGTGTTCCCAAACTGGGTTCTTATATCCCTTGCTCTGGTCAACCAGGTTGCAGGGTTTCCTGTC
CTCACAGGAACGAAGTCCCTAAAGAAACAGTGGCAGCCAGGTTTAGCCCCGGAATTGACTGGATTCCTTT
TTTAGGGCCGCGGCCCATTGGTATGGCTTTTTCCCCGTATCCCCCCAGGTGTCTGCAGGCTCAAAGAGCA
GCGAGAAGCGTTCAGAGGAAAGCGATCCCGTGCCACCTTCCCCGTGCCCGGGCTGTCCCCGCACGCTGCC
GGCTCGGGGATGCGGGGGGAGCGCCGGACCGGAGCGGAGCCCCGGGCGGCTCGCTGCTGCCCCCTAGCGG
GGGAGGGACGTAATTACATCCCTGGGGGCTTTGGGGGGGGGCTGTCCCTGATATCTATAACAAGAAAATA
TATATATAATAAGTTATCACGTAAGTAGAACATGAAATAACAATATAATTATCGTATGAGTTAAATCTTA
AAAGTCACGTAAAAGATAATCATGCGTCATTTTGACTCACGCGGTCGTTATAGTTCAAAATCAGTGACAC
TTACCGCATTGACAAGCACGCCTCACGGGAGCTCCAAGCGGCGACTGAGATGTCCTAAATGCACAGCGAC
GGATTCGCGCTATTTAGAAAGAGAGAGCAATATTTCAAGAATGCATGCGTCAATTTTACGCAGACTATCT
TTCTAGGGTTAATCTAGCTGCATCAGGATCATATCGTCGGGTCTTTTTTCCGGCTCAGTCATCGCCCAAG
CTGGCGCTATCTGGGCATCGGGGAGGAAGAAGCCCGTGCCTTTTCCCGCGAGGTTGAAGCGGCATGGAAA
GAGTTTGCCGAGGATGACTGCTGCTGCATTGACGTTGAGCGAAAACGCACGTTTACCATGATGATTCGGG
AAGGTGTGGCCATGCACGCCTTTAACGGTGAACTGTTCGTTCAGGCCACCTGGGATACCAGTTCGTCGCG
GCTTTTCCGGACACAGTTCCGGATGGTCAGCCCGAAGCGCATCAGCAACCCGAACAATACCGGCGACAGC
CGGAACTGCCGTGCCGGTGTGCAGATTAATGACAGCGGTGCGGCGCTGGGATATTACGTCAGCGAGGACG
GGTATCCTGGCTGGATGCCGCAGAAATGGACATGGATACCCCGTGAGTTACCCGGCGGGCGCGCTTGGCG
TAATCATGGTCATAGCTGTTTCCTGTGTGAAATTGTTATCCGCTCACAATTCCACACAACATACGAGCCG
GAAGCATAAAGTGTAAAGCCTGGGGTGCCTAATGAGTGAGCTAACTCACATTAATTGCGTTGCGCTCACT
GCCCGCTTTCCAGTCGGGAAACCTGTCGTGCCAGCTGCATTAATGAATCGGCCAACGCGCGGGGAGAGGC
GGTTTGCGTATTGGGCGCTCTTCCGCTTCCTCGCTCACTGACTCGCTGCGCTCGGTCGTTCGGCTGCGGC
GAGCGGTATCAGCTCACTCAAAGGCGGTAATACGGTTATCCACAGAATCAGGGGATAACGCAGGAAAGAA
CATGTGAGCAAAAGGCCAGCAAAAGGCCAGGAACCGTAAAAAGGCCGCGTTGCTGGCGTTTTTCCATAGG
CTCCGCCCCCCTGACGAGCATCACAAAAATCGACGCTCAAGTCAGAGGTGGCGAAACCCGACAGGACTAT
AAAGATACCAGGCGTTTCCCCCTGGAAGCTCCCTCGTGCGCTCTCCTGTTCCGACCCTGCCGCTTACCGG
ATACCTGTCCGCCTTTCTCCCTTCGGGAAGCGTGGCGCTTTCTCATAGCTCACGCTGTAGGTATCTCAGT
TCGGTGTAGGTCGTTCGCTCCAAGCTGGGCTGTGTGCACGAACCCCCCGTTCAGCCCGACCGCTGCGCCT
TATCCGGTAACTATCGTCTTGAGTCCAACCCGGTAAGACACGACTTATCGCCACTGGCAGCAGCCACTGG
TAACAGGATTAGCAGAGCGAGGTATGTAGGCGGTGCTACAGAGTTCTTGAAGTGGTGGCCTAACTACGGC
TACACTAGAAGAACAGTATTTGGTATCTGCGCTCTGCTGAAGCCAGTTACCTTCGGAAAAAGAGTTGGTA
GCTCTTGATCCGGCAAACAAACCACCGCTGGTAGCGGTGGTTTTTTTGTTTGCAAGCAGCAGATTACGCG
CAGAAAAAAAGGATCTCAAGAAGATCCTTTGATCTTTTCTACGGGGTCTGACGCTCAGTGGAACGAAAAC
TCACGTTAAGGGATTTTGGTCATGAGATTATCAAAAAGGATCTTCACCTAGATCCTTTTAAATTAAAAAT
GAAGTTTTAAATCAATCTAAAGTATATATGAGTAAACTTGGTCTGACAGTTACCAATGCTTAATCAGTGA
GGCACCTATCTCAGCGATCTGTCTATTTCGTTCATCCATAGTTGCCTGACTCCCCGTCGTGTAGATAACT
ACGATACGGGAGGGCTTACCATCTGGCCCCAGTGCTGCAATGATACCGCGAGACCCACGCTCACCGGCTC
CAGATTTATCAGCAATAAACCAGCCAGCCGGAAGGGCCGAGCGCAGAAGTGGTCCTGCAACTTTATCCGC
CTCCATCCAGTCTATTAATTGTTGCCGGGAAGCTAGAGTAAGTAGTTCGCCAGTTAATAGTTTGCGCAAC
GTTGTTGCCATTGCTACAGGCATCGTGGTGTCACGCTCGTCGTTTGGTATGGCTTCATTCAGCTCCGGTT
CCCAACGATCAAGGCGAGTTACATGATCCCCCATGTTGTGCAAAAAAGCGGTTAGCTCCTTCGGTCCTCC
GATCGTTGTCAGAAGTAAGTTGGCCGCAGTGTTATCACTCATGGTTATGGCAGCACTGCATAATTCTCTT
ACTGTCATGCCATCCGTAAGATGCTTTTCTGTGACTGGTGAGTACTCAACCAAGTCATTCTGAGAATAGT
GTATGCGGCGACCGAGTTGCTCTTGCCCGGCGTCAATACGGGATAATACCGCGCCACATAGCAGAACTTT
AAAAGTGCTCATCATTGGAAAACGTTCTTCGGGGCGAAAACTCTCAAGGATCTTACCGCTGTTGAGATCC
AGTTCGATGTAACCCACTCGTGCACCCAACTGATCTTCAGCATCTTTTACTTTCACCAGCGTTTCTGGGT
GAGCAAAAACAGGAAGGCAAAATGCCGCAAAAAAGGGAATAAGGGCGACACGGAAATGTTGAATACTCAT
ACTCTTCCTTTTTCAATATTATTGAAGCATTTATCAGGGTTATTGTCTCATGAGCGGATACATATTTGAA
TGTATTTAGAAAAATAAACAAATAGGGGTTCCGCGCACATTTCCCCGAAAAGTGCCACCTAAATTGTAAG
CGTTAATATTTTGTTAAAATTCGCGTTAAATTTTTGTTAAATCAGCTCATTTTTTAACCAATAGGCCGAA
ATCGGCAAAATCCCTTATAAATCAAAAGAATAGACCGAGATAGGGT
[37 nt withheld, positions 11317-11353]
AAAGAACGTGGACTCCAACGTCAAAGG
[49 nt withheld, positions 11381-11429]
T
[91 nt withheld, positions 11431-11521]
G
[124 nt withheld, positions 11523-11646]
CCCATTCGCCATTCAGGCTGCGCAACTGTTGGGAAGGGCGATCGGTGCGGGCCTCTTCGCTATTACGCCA
GCTGGCGAAAGGGGGATGTGCTGCAAGGCGATTAAGTTGGGTAACGCCAGGGTTTTCCCAGTCACGACGT
TGTAAAACGACGGCCAGTGAGCGCGCCTCGTTCATTCACGTTTTTGAACCCGTGGAGGACGGGCAGACTC
GCGGTGCAAATGTGTTTTACAGCGTGATGGAGCAGATGAAGATGCTCGACACGCTGCAGAACACGCAGCT
AGA
